Addgene plasmid #159623: pJo55
Purpose: (Empty Backbone) An empty HIS3 plasmid for translation factor eIF4E complementation test in yeast, strain Jo55. Golden Gate cloning using BsaI. Selection with RFP after cloning.
Depositing lab: Vasiliy Taranov. Depositing organization: All-Russia Research Institute of Agricultural Biotechnology (ARRIAB), Russian Academy of Agricultural Sciences. Publication: VPg of Potato Virus Y and Potato Cap-Binding eIF4E Factors: Selective Interaction and Its Supposed Mechanism. Lebedeva MV, Nikonova EY, Terentiev AA, Taranov VV, Babakov AV, Nikonov OS. Biochemistry (Mosc). 2021 Sep;86(9):1128-1138. doi: 10.1134/S000629792109008X. PubMed 34565316.
Backbone
  Vector backbone: pAV123
  Backbone manufacturer: https://www.addgene.org/63189/
  Vector type: Bacterial Expression, Yeast Expression
  Selectable markers: HIS3
Growth in bacteria
  Bacterial resistance: Ampicillin, 100 μg/mL
  Growth temperature: 37°C
  Growth strain: DH5alpha
  Copy number: High Copy
Terms and licenses: Academic/Nonprofit Terms; Industry Terms: Not Available to Industry
How to cite: pJo55 was a gift from Vasiliy Taranov (Addgene plasmid # 159623 ; http://n2t.net/addgene:159623 ; RRID:Addgene_159623)
