[The description below was written by a language model from this plasmid's Addgene catalogue record and pLannotate feature annotations shown in this document.]
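Description:
pJo55 is an empty E. coli–yeast shuttle vector built on the pAV123 backbone and intended as a recipient plasmid for testing whether candidate eIF4E translation initiation factors can complement eIF4E function in the yeast strain Jo55. In bacteria it is maintained at high copy through a ColE1/pUC-type origin and selected with ampicillin via the β-lactamase gene. In Saccharomyces cerevisiae it replicates episomally from a 2μ origin and is selected by histidine prototrophy through the HIS3 marker driven by its own promoter. An f1 phage origin, T3 and T7 promoters, lacZα and lacI fragments, and remnants of a pBluescript-style multiple cloning site are carried over from the parental backbone.

The yeast expression cassette consists of the strong constitutive TDH3 (GAP) promoter and the CYC1 terminator. Between them sits a bacterial dropout cassette: a CAP binding site, lac promoter and lac operator driving mRFP1, which gives a red fluorescent signal in E. coli colonies carrying the uncut vector. According to the record, inserts are introduced by Golden Gate assembly with BsaI. The BsaI sites themselves are not annotated in the feature table, but the layout implies that they flank the mRFP1 unit, so successful cloning replaces it with the gene of interest. Recombinants can then be recognised as colonies that have lost the red colour. The inserted coding sequence ends up under TDH3 promoter control for expression in yeast. The associated publication concerns interactions between potato cap-binding eIF4E factors and the potato virus Y VPg protein, which fits with use of the vector to assay such factors functionally in yeast.
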