Features (pLannotate 1.2.2; 26 found; start..end, strand, type, name):
      1..644     +  promoter       GAP promoter: S. cerevisiae TDH3; promoter for glyceraldehyde-3-phosphate dehydrogenase
    650..669     +  misc_feature   MCS (fragment): pBluescript multiple cloning site
    679..768     +  CDS            lacI (fragment): lac repressor; lacI; The lac repressor binds to the lac operator to inhibit transcription in E. coli. This inhibition can be relieved by adding lactose or isopropyl-β-D-thiogalactopyranoside (IPTG).
    781..802     +  protein_bind   CAP binding site: CAP binding activates transcription in the presence of cAMP. E. coli catabolite activator protein
    817..847     +  promoter       lac promoter: promoter for the E. coli lac operon
    855..871     +  protein_bind   lac operator: The lac repressor binds to the lac operator to inhibit transcription in E. coli. This inhibition can be relieved by adding lactose or isopropyl-β-D-thiogalactopyranoside (IPTG). lac repressor encoded by lacI
    907..1581    +  CDS            mRFP1: mRFP1 is a basic (constitutively fluorescent) red fluorescent protein published in 2002, derived from Discosoma sp.. It is reported to be a somewhat slowly-maturing monomer with low acid sensitivity.
   1654..1901    +  terminator     CYC1 terminator: S. cerevisiae CYC1; transcription terminator for CYC1
   1901..1928    +  misc_feature   MCS (fragment): pBluescript multiple cloning site
   1937..1955    -  promoter       T7 promoter: promoter for bacteriophage T7 RNA polymerase
   1963..2116    +  CDS            lacZα (fragment): LacZα fragment of β-galactosidase; lacZ fragment
   2120..2548    +  rep_origin     f1 ori (sequence partly withheld): f1 bacteriophage origin of replication; arrow indicates direction of (+) strand synthesis
   2576..2627    -  misc_feature   bom (fragment): basis of mobility region from pBR322
   2835..3497    -  CDS            HIS3: imidazoleglycerol-phosphate dehydratase, required for histidine biosynthesis; S. cerevisiae HIS3; yeast auxotrophic marker
   3498..3685    -  promoter       HIS3 promoter: S. cerevisiae HIS3
   3735..3815    +  CDS            MRM1 (fragment): MRM1_YEAST - Also known as PET56 From Saccharomyces cerevisiae (strain ATCC 204508 / S288c) (Baker's yeast).
   3816..3865    -  misc_feature   bom (fragment): basis of mobility region from pBR322
   4010..5352    +  rep_origin     2μ ori: yeast 2μ plasmid origin of replication
   5379..5483    +  promoter       AmpR promoter: bla
   5484..6344    +  CDS            AmpR: β-lactamase; bla; confers resistance to ampicillin, carbenicillin, and related antibiotics
   6515..7103    +  rep_origin     ori: high-copy-number ColE1/pMB1/pBR322/pUC origin of replication
   7286..7378    +  CDS            lacI (fragment): lac repressor; lacI; The lac repressor binds to the lac operator to inhibit transcription in E. coli. This inhibition can be relieved by adding lactose or isopropyl-β-D-thiogalactopyranoside (IPTG).
   7391..7412    +  protein_bind   CAP binding site: CAP binding activates transcription in the presence of cAMP. E. coli catabolite activator protein
   7427..7457    +  promoter       lac promoter: promoter for the E. coli lac operon
   7465..7481    +  protein_bind   lac operator: The lac repressor binds to the lac operator to inhibit transcription in E. coli. This inhibition can be relieved by adding lactose or isopropyl-β-D-thiogalactopyranoside (IPTG). lac repressor encoded by lacI
   7526..7544    +  promoter       T3 promoter: promoter for bacteriophage T3 RNA polymerase
>Addgene plasmid #159623 | pJo55 | addgene full sequence | sequence record 329054 | Addgene NGS Result
TCATTATCAATACTCGCCATTTCAAAGAATACGTAAATAATTAATAGTAGTGATTTTCCTAACTTTATTT
AGTCAAAAAATTAGCCTTTTAATTCTGCTGTAACCCGTACATGCCCAAAATAGGGGGCGGGTTACACAGA
ATATATAACATCGTAGGTGTCTGGGTGAACAGTTTATTCCTGGCATCCACTAAATATAATGGAGCCCGCT
TTTTAAGCTGGCATCCAGAAAAAAAAAGAATCCCAGCACCAAAATATTGTTTTCTTCACCAACCATCAGT
TCATAGGTCCATTCTCTTAGCGCAACTACAGAGAACAGGGGCACAAACAGGCAAAAAACGGGCACAACCT
CAATGGAGTGATGCAACCTGCCTGGAGTAAATGATGACACAAGGCAATTGACCCACGCATGTATCTATCT
CATTTTCTTACACCTTCTATTACCTTCTGCTCTCTCTGATTTGGAAAAAGCTGAAAAAAAAGGTTGAAAC
CAGTTCCCTGAAATTATTCCCCTACTTGACTAATAAGTATATAAAGACGGTAGGTATTGATTGTAATTCT
GTAAATCTATTTCTTAAACTTCTTAAATTCTACTTTTATAGTTAGTCTTTTTTTTAGTTTTAAAACACCA
GAACTTAGTTTCGACGGATTCTAGAACTAGTGGATCCCCAAAATGAGACCCAATACGCAAACCGCCTCTC
CCCGCGCGTTGGCCGATTCATTAATGCAGCTGGCACGACAGGTTTCCCGACTGGAAAGCGGGCAGTGAGC
GCAACGCAATTAATGTGAGTTAGCTCACTCATTAGGCACCCCAGGCTTTACACTTTATGCTTCCGGCTCG
TATGTTGTGTGGAATTGTGAGCGGATAACAATTTCACACATACTAGAGAAAGAGGAGAAATACTAGATGG
CTTCCTCCGAAGACGTTATCAAAGAGTTCATGCGTTTCAAAGTTCGTATGGAAGGTTCCGTTAACGGTCA
CGAGTTCGAAATCGAAGGTGAAGGTGAAGGTCGTCCGTACGAAGGTACCCAGACCGCTAAACTGAAAGTT
ACCAAAGGTGGTCCGCTGCCGTTCGCTTGGGACATCCTGTCCCCGCAGTTCCAGTACGGTTCCAAAGCTT
ACGTTAAACACCCGGCTGACATCCCGGACTACCTGAAACTGTCCTTCCCGGAAGGTTTCAAATGGGAACG
TGTTATGAACTTCGAAGACGGTGGTGTTGTTACCGTTACCCAGGACTCCTCCCTGCAAGACGGTGAGTTC
ATCTACAAAGTTAAACTGCGTGGTACCAACTTCCCGTCCGACGGTCCGGTTATGCAGAAAAAAACCATGG
GTTGGGAAGCTTCCACCGAACGTATGTACCCGGAAGACGGTGCTCTGAAAGGTGAAATCAAAATGCGTCT
GAAACTGAAAGACGGTGGTCACTACGACGCTGAAGTTAAAACCACCTACATGGCTAAAAAACCGGTTCAG
CTGCCGGGTGCTTACAAAACCGACATCAAACTGGACATCACCTCCCACAACGAAGACTACACCATCGTTG
AACAGTACGAACGTGCTGAAGGTCGTCACTCCACCGGTGCTTAATAACGCTGATAGTGCTAGTGTAGATC
GCTACTAGAGCCAGGCGGTCTCTACTGGGGGCTGCAGGAATTCTCATGTAATTAGTTATGTCACGCTTAC
ATTCACGCCCTCCCCCCACATCCGCTCTAACCGAAAAGGAAGGAGTTAGACAACCTGAAGTCTAGGTCCC
TATTTATTTTTTTATAGTTATGTTAGTATTAAGAACGTTATTTATATTTCAAATTTTTCTTTTTTTTCTG
TACAGACGCGTGTACGCATGTAACATTATACTGAAAACCTTGCTTGAGAAGGTTTTGGGACGCTCGAAGG
CTTTAATTTGCGTCGACCTCGAGGGGGGGCCCGGTACCCAATTCGCCCTATAGTGAGTCGTATTACGCGC
GCTCACTGGCCGTCGTTTTACAACGTCGTGACTGGGAAAACCCTGGCGTTACCCAACTTAATCGCCTTGC
AGCACATCCCCCTTTCGCCAGCTGGCGTAATAGCGAAGAGGCCCGCACCGCGCCCTTCCCAACAGTTGCG
CAGCCTGAATGGCGAATGG
[124 nt withheld, positions 2120-2243]
C
[91 nt withheld, positions 2245-2335]
A
[49 nt withheld, positions 2337-2385]
CCTTTGACGTTGGAGTCCACGTTCTTT
[37 nt withheld, positions 2413-2449]
ACCCTATCTCGGTCTATTCTTTTGATTTATAAGGGATTTTGCCGATTTCGGCCTATTGGTTAAAAAATGA
GCTGATTTAACAAAAATTTAACGCGAATTTTAACAAAATATTAACGCTTACAATTTCCTGATGCGGTATT
TTCTCCTTACGCATCTGTGCGGTATTTCACACCGCATAGATCCGTCGAGTTCAAGAGAAAAAAAAAGAAA
AAGCAAAAAGAAAAAAGGAAAGCGCGCCTCGTTCAGAATGACACGTATAGAATGATGCATTACCTTGTCA
TCTTCAGTATCATACTGTTCGTATACATACTTACTGACATTCATAGGTATACATATATACACATGTATAT
ATATCGTATGCTGCAGCTTTAAATAATCGGTGTCACTACATAAGAACACCTTTGGTGGAGGGAACATCGT
TGGTACCATTGGGCGAGGTGGCTTCTCTTATGGCAACCGCAAGAGCCTTGAACGCACTCTCACTACGGTG
ATGATCATTCTTGCCTCGCAGACAATCAACGTGGAGGGTAATTCTGCTAGCCTCTGCAAAGCTTTCAAGA
AAATGCGGGATCATCTCGCAAGAGAGATCTCCTACTTTCTCCCTTTGCAAACCAAGTTCGACAACTGCGT
ACGGCCTGTTCGAAAGATCTACCACCGCTCTGGAAAGTGCCTCATCCAAAGGCGCAAATCCTGATCCAAA
CCTTTTTACTCCACGCACGGCCCCTAGGGCCTCTTTAAAAGCTTGACCGAGAGCAATCCCGCAGTCTTCA
GTGGTGTGATGGTCGTCTATGTGTAAGTCACCAATGCACTCAACGATTAGCGACCAGCCGGAATGCTTGG
CCAGAGCATGTATCATATGGTCCAGAAACCCTATACCTGTGTGGACGTTAATCACTTGCGATTGTGTGGC
CTGTTCTGCTACTGCTTCTGCCTCTTTTTCTGGGAAGATCGAGTGCTCTATCGCTAGGGGACCACCCTTT
AAAGAGATCGCAATCTGAATCTTGGTTTCATTTGTAATACGCTTTACTAGGGCTTTCTGCTCTGTCATCT
TTGCCTTCGTTTATCTTGCCTGCTCATTTTTTAGTATATTCTTCGAAGAAATCACATTACTTTATATAAT
GTATAATTCATTATGTGATAATGCCAATCGCTAAGAAAAAAAAAGAGTCATCCGCTAGGTGGAAAAAAAA
AAATGAAAATCATTACCGAGGCATAAAAAAATATAGAGTGTACTAGAGGAGGCCAAGAGTAATAGAAAAA
GAAAATTGCGGGAAAGGACTGTGTTATGACTTCCCTGACTAATGCCGTGTTCAAACGATACCTGGCAGTG
ACTCCTAGCGCTCACCAAGCTCTTAAAACGGGAATTTATGGTGCACTCTCAGTACAATCTGCTCTGATGC
CGCATAGTTAAGCCAGCCCCGACACCCGCCAACACCCGCTGACGCGCCCTGACGGGCTTGTCTGCTCCCG
GCATCCGCTTACAGACAAGCTGTGACAAAGGGCCTCGTGATACGCCTATTTTTATAGGTTAATGTCATGA
TAATAATGGTTTCTTAGTATGATCCAATATCAAAGGAAATGATAGCATTGAAGGATGAGACTAATCCAAT
TGAGGAGTGGCAGCATATAGAACAGCTAAAGGGTAGTGCTGAAGGAAGCATACGATACCCCGCATGGAAT
GGGATAATATCACAGGAGGTACTAGACTACCTTTCATCCTACATAAATAGACGCATATAAGTACGCATTT
AAGCATAAACACGCACTATGCCGTTCTTCTCATGTATATATATATACAGGCAACACGCAGATATAGGTGC
GACGTGAACAGTGAGCTGTATGTGCGCAGCTCGCGTTGCATTTTCGGAAGCGCTCGTTTTCGGAAACGCT
TTGAAGTTCCTATTCCGAAGTTCCTATTCTCTAGAAAGTATAGGAACTTCAGAGCGCTTTTGAAAACCAA
AAGCGCTCTGAAGACGCACTTTCAAAAAACCAAAAACGCACCGGACTGTAACGAGCTACTAAAATATTGC
GAATACCGCTTCCACAAACATTGCTCAAAAGTATCTCTTTGCTATATATCTCTGTGCTATATCCCTATAT
AACCTACCCATCCACCTTTCGCTCCTTGAACTTGCATCTAAACTCGACCTCTACATTTTTTATGTTTATC
TCTAGTATTACTCTTTAGACAAAAAAATTGTAGTAAGAACTATTCATAGAGTGAATCGAAAACAATACGA
AAATGTAAACATTTCCTATACGTAGTATATAGAGACAAAATAGAAGAAACCGTTCATAATTTTCTGACCA
ATGAAGAATCATCAACGCTATCACTTTCTGTTCACAAAGTATGCGCAATCCACATCGGTATAGAATATAA
TCGGGGATGCCTTTATCTTGAAAAAATGCACCCGCAGCTTCGCTAGTAATCAGTAAACGCGGGAAGTGGA
GTCAGGCTTTTTTTATGGAAGAGAAAATAGACACCAAAGTAGCCTTCTTCTAACCTTAACGGACCTACAG
TGCAAAAAGTTATCAAGAGACTGCATTATAGAGCGCACAAAGGAGAAAAAAAGTAATCTAAGATGCTTTG
TTAGAAAAATAGCGCTCTCGGGATGCATTTTTGTAGAACAAAAAAGAAGTATAGATTCTTTGTTGGTAAA
ATAGCGCTCTCGCGTTGCATTTCTGTTCTGTAAAAATGCAGCTCAGATTCTTTGTTTGAAAAATTAGCGC
TCTCGCGTTGCATTTTTGTTTTACAAAAATGAAGCACAGATTCTTCGTTGGTAAAATAGCGCTTTCGCGT
TGCATTTCTGTTCTGTAAAAATGCAGCTCAGATTCTTTGTTTGAAAAATTAGCGCTCTCGCGTTGCATTT
TTGTTCTACAAAATGAAGCACAGATGCTTCGTTCAGGTGGCACTTTTCGGGGAAATGTGCGCGGAACCCC
TATTTGTTTATTTTTCTAAATACATTCAAATATGTATCCGCTCATGAGACAATAACCCTGATAAATGCTT
CAATAATATTGAAAAAGGAAGAGTATGAGTATTCAACATTTCCGTGTCGCCCTTATTCCCTTTTTTGCGG
CATTTTGCCTTCCTGTTTTTGCTCACCCAGAAACGCTGGTGAAAGTAAAAGATGCTGAAGATCAGTTGGG
TGCACGAGTGGGTTACATCGAACTGGATCTCAACAGCGGTAAGATCCTTGAGAGTTTTCGCCCCGAAGAA
CGTTTTCCAATGATGAGCACTTTTAAAGTTCTGCTATGTGGCGCGGTATTATCCCGTATTGACGCCGGGC
AAGAGCAACTCGGTCGCCGCATACACTATTCTCAGAATGACTTGGTTGAGTACTCACCAGTCACAGAAAA
GCATCTTACGGATGGCATGACAGTAAGAGAATTATGCAGTGCTGCCATAACCATGAGTGATAACACTGCG
GCCAACTTACTTCTGACAACGATCGGAGGACCGAAGGAGCTAACCGCTTTTTTGCACAACATGGGGGATC
ATGTAACTCGCCTTGATCGTTGGGAACCGGAGCTGAATGAAGCCATACCAAACGACGAGCGTGACACCAC
GATGCCTGTAGCAATGGCAACAACGTTGCGCAAACTATTAACTGGCGAACTACTTACTCTAGCTTCCCGG
CAACAATTAATAGACTGGATGGAGGCGGATAAAGTTGCAGGACCACTTCTGCGCTCGGCCCTTCCGGCTG
GCTGGTTTATTGCTGATAAATCTGGAGCCGGTGAGCGTGGATCTCGCGGTATCATTGCAGCACTGGGGCC
AGATGGTAAGCCCTCCCGTATCGTAGTTATCTACACGACGGGGAGTCAGGCAACTATGGATGAACGAAAT
AGACAGATCGCTGAGATAGGTGCCTCACTGATTAAGCATTGGTAACTGTCAGACCAAGTTTACTCATATA
TACTTTAGATTGATTTAAAACTTCATTTTTAATTTAAAAGGATCTAGGTGAAGATCCTTTTTGATAATCT
CATGACCAAAATCCCTTAACGTGAGTTTTCGTTCCACTGAGCGTCAGACCCCGTAGAAAAGATCAAAGGA
TCTTCTTGAGATCCTTTTTTTCTGCGCGTAATCTGCTGCTTGCAAACAAAAAAACCACCGCTACCAGCGG
TGGTTTGTTTGCCGGATCAAGAGCTACCAACTCTTTTTCCGAAGGTAACTGGCTTCAGCAGAGCGCAGAT
ACCAAATACTGTTCTTCTAGTGTAGCCGTAGTTAGGCCACCACTTCAAGAACTCTGTAGCACCGCCTACA
TACCTCGCTCTGCTAATCCTGTTACCAGTGGCTGCTGCCAGTGGCGATAAGTCGTGTCTTACCGGGTTGG
ACTCAAGACGATAGTTACCGGATAAGGCGCAGCGGTCGGGCTGAACGGGGGGTTCGTGCACACAGCCCAG
CTTGGAGCGAACGACCTACACCGAACTGAGATACCTACAGCGTGAGCTATGAGAAAGCGCCACGCTTCCC
GAAGGGAGAAAGGCGGACAGGTATCCGGTAAGCGGCAGGGTCGGAACAGGAGAGCGCACGAGGGAGCTTC
CAGGGGGAAACGCCTGGTATCTTTATAGTCCTGTCGGGTTTCGCCACCTCTGACTTGAGCGTCGATTTTT
GTGATGCTCGTCAGGGGGGCGGAGCCTATGGAAAAACGCCAGCAACGCGGCCTTTTTACGGTTCCTGGCC
TTTTGCTGGCCTTTTGCTCACATGTTCTTTCCTGCGTTATCCCCTGATTCTGTGGATAACCGTATTACCG
CCTTTGAGTGAGCTGATACCGCTCGCCGCAGCCGAACGACCGAGCGCAGCGAGTCAGTGAGCGAGGAAGC
GGAAGAGCGCCCAATACGCAAACCGCCTCTCCCCGCGCGTTGGCCGATTCATTAATGCAGCTGGCACGAC
AGGTTTCCCGACTGGAAAGCGGGCAGTGAGCGCAACGCAATTAATGTGAGTTAGCTCACTCATTAGGCAC
CCCAGGCTTTACACTTTATGCTTCCGGCTCGTATGTTGTGTGGAATTGTGAGCGGATAACAATTTCACAC
AGGAAACAGCTATGACCATGATTACGCCAAGCGCGCAATTAACCCTCACTAAAGGGAACAAAAGCTGGAG
CTCAGTTTA
